Addgene plasmid #167627: pKP2299
Purpose: Express TonB C18G, H20A, A209C.
Depositing lab: Kathleen Postle. Depositing organization: Pennsylvania State University. Publication: Identification of New In Vivo TonB-FepA Rendezvous Sites. Postle K, Kho K, Gresock M, Ghosh J, Larsen R. bioRxiv 2021.12.08.471779 10.1101/2021.12.08.471779.
Backbone
  Vector backbone: pPro33
  Vector type: Bacterial Expression
Growth in bacteria
  Bacterial resistance: Chloramphenicol, 25 μg/mL
  Growth temperature: 37°C
  Growth strain: DH5alpha
  Copy number: High Copy
Gene/Insert
  Gene/Insert name: tonB C18G, H20A, A209C
  Species: Escherichia coli
  Mutation: tonB with C18G, H20A, A209C mutations
  Cloning method: Restriction Enzyme; 5′ cloning site Unknown (unknown if destroyed)
Terms and licenses: Academic/Nonprofit Terms; Industry Terms: Not Available to Industry
Depositor comments: Parent plasmid is pKP1362 in this collection. Please note that some Genbank listings and Snapgene's ORF recognition software may add additional amino acids to the TonB ORF. Postle and Skare, 1988, PMID: 2839513 demonstrated that the first two Met residues of the open reading frame are not translated and that TonB starts with the third ATG codon. The mutations listed above are numbered based on the functional starting codon.
How to cite: pKP2299 was a gift from Kathleen Postle (Addgene plasmid # 167627 ; http://n2t.net/addgene:167627 ; RRID:Addgene_167627)
