[The description below was written by a language model from this plasmid's Addgene catalogue record and pLannotate feature annotations shown in this document.]
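Description:
pKP2299 is a bacterial expression plasmid built on the pPro33 backbone that carries a triple-mutant allele of the Escherichia coli tonB gene (C18G, H20A, A209C). It is selected with chloramphenicol through an intact cat gene driven by its own promoter. The only complete replication origin annotated is p15A, which is usually described as medium-copy and compatible with ColE1-type plasmids, although the catalogue entry lists the plasmid as high copy. The feature table also shows remnants of earlier vector lineages, namely partial β-lactamase and tetracycline-resistance sequences, fragments of ColE1-type and RSF origins, an IS1 fragment and a bom fragment, as well as an M13 phage origin. The truncated resistance genes are not expected to be functional markers.

The tonB coding sequence lies just downstream of a pUC-type multiple cloning site fragment and is followed by a 5S rRNA segment and the rrnB T1 and T2 transcription terminators. No promoter is annotated directly upstream of the insert. However, the plasmid encodes a full-length prpR, the activator of the propionate catabolism operon, on the opposite strand. This fits the propionate-inducible expression system for which the pPro vector series is known, though the record does not state it explicitly.

TonB couples energy to the outer membrane transporters that take up iron siderophores and cobalamin. The depositor notes that residue numbering follows the functional start codon, the third ATG of the open reading frame, so automated ORF annotation may add extra N-terminal residues. The plasmid derives from pKP1362 in the same collection, and the associated study concerns in vivo contact sites between TonB and FepA. The record gives no reason for the individual substitutions.
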