Features (pLannotate 1.2.2; 19 found; start..end, strand, type, name):
      6..57      +  misc_feature   MCS (fragment): pUC18/19 multiple cloning site
     93..809     +  CDS            tonB: TONB_ECOLI - Also known as exbA. Experimental evidence at protein level: Swiss-Prot protein existence level 1. Interacts with outer membrane receptor proteins that carry out high-affinity binding and energy dependent uptake into the periplasmic space of specific substrates such as cobalamin, and various iron compounds (such as iron dicitrate, enterochelin, aerobactin, etc.). In the absence of TonB these receptors bind their substrates but do not carry out active transport. TonB also interacts with some colicins and is involved in the energy-dependent, irreversible steps of bacteriophages phi 8
    914..1029    +  ncRNA          5S rRNA: Accession: RF00001 - 5S ribosomal RNA
   1033..1119    +  terminator     rrnB T1 terminator: Escherichia coli rrnB; transcription terminator T1 from the E. coli rrnB gene
   1211..1238    +  terminator     rrnB T2 terminator: transcription terminator T2 from the E. coli rrnB gene
   1257..1348    +  promoter       AmpR promoter: bla
   1349..1468    +  CDS            AmpR (fragment): β-lactamase; bla; confers resistance to ampicillin, carbenicillin, and related antibiotics
   1469..1763    +  CDS            bla(M) (fragment): β-lactamase lacking the signal sequence; bla(M); allows cytosolic expression of β-lactamase
   1806..2186    +  rep_origin     M13 ori (sequence partly withheld): M13 bacteriophage origin of replication; arrow indicates direction of (+) strand synthesis
   2372..2605    +  rep_origin     ori (fragment): high-copy-number ColE1/pMB1/pBR322/pUC origin of replication
   2817..3476    -  CDS            CmR: chloramphenicol acetyltransferase; cat; confers resistance to chloramphenicol
   3477..3579    -  promoter       cat promoter: promoter of the E. coli cat gene encoding chloramphenicol acetyltransferase
   3700..3843    +  mobile_element IS1 (fragment): prokaryotic transposable element IS1
   3845..3866    +  misc_feature   bom (fragment): basis of mobility region from pBR322
   3965..4020    -  rep_origin     RSF ori (fragment): Plasmids containing the RSF 1030 origin of replication can be propagated in E. coli cells that contain additional plasmids with compatible origins.
   4108..4653    -  rep_origin     p15A ori: Plasmids containing the medium-copy-number p15A origin of replication can be propagated in E. coli cells that contain a second plasmid with the ColE1 origin.
   4690..4810    -  CDS            TcR (fragment): tetracycline efflux protein; tet; confers resistance to tetracycline
   4820..4839    +  promoter       tet promoter (fragment): E. coli promoter for tetracycline efflux protein gene
   4842..6425    -  CDS            prpR: PRPR_ECOLI - Also known as yahP. Experimental evidence at protein level: Swiss-Prot protein existence level 1. Involved in the transcriptional regulation of the propionate catabolism operon. From Escherichia coli (strain K12).
>Addgene plasmid #167627 | pKP2299 | addgene full sequence | sequence record 339947 | Addgene NGS Result
CTAGCGAATTCGAGCTCGGTACCCGGGGATCCTCTAGAGTCGACCTGCAGGCATGCAGACCTGGTTTTTC
TACTGAAATGATTATGACTTCAATGACCCTTGATTTACCTCGCCGCTTCCCCTGGCCGACGTTACTTTCG
GTCGGAATTGCTGGTGCTGTTGTGGCGGGTCTGCTCTATACCTCGGTACATCAGGTTATTGAACTACCTG
CGCCTGCGCAGCCGATTTCTGTCACGATGGTTACGCCTGCTGATCTCGAACCGCCACAAGCCGTTCAGCC
GCCACCGGAGCCGGTGGTAGAGCCAGAACCGGAACCTGAGCCGATCCCCGAACCGCCAAAAGAAGCACCG
GTGGTCATTGAAAAGCCGAAGCCGAAACCTAAGCCAAAACCGAAGCCGGTGAAAAAGGTACAGGAGCAGC
CAAAACGCGATGTCAAACCCGTAGAGTCGCGTCCGGCATCACCGTTTGAAAATACGGCACCGGCACGCCT
GACATCAAGTACAGCAACGGCTGCAACCAGCAAGCCGGTTACCAGTGTGGCTTCAGGACCACGCGCATTA
AGCCGTAATCAGCCGCAGTATCCGGCTCGAGCACAGGCATTGCGCATTGAAGGGCAGGTTAAAGTTAAAT
TTGACGTTACGCCGGATGGTCGCGTGGATAACGTACAAATCCTCTCAGCCAAGCCTGCGAACATGTTTGA
GCGTGAGGTGAAAAATTGTATGCGCAGATGGCGTTATGAGCCGGGTAAGCCAGGCAGTGGGATTGTGGTG
AATATCCTGTTTAAAATTAACGGCACCACCGAAATTCAGTAAGCAGAAGCATGCAAGCTTGGCTGTTTTG
GCGGATGAGAGAAGATTTTCAGCCTGATACAGATTAAATCAGAACGCAGAAGCGGTCTGATAAAACAGAA
TTTGCCTGGCGGCAGTAGCGCGGTGGTCCCACCTGACCCCATGCCGAACTCAGAAGTGAAACGCCGTAGC
GCCGATGGTAGTGTGGGGTCTCCCCATGCGAGAGTAGGGAACTGCCAGGCATCAAATAAAACGAAAGGCT
CAGTCGAAAGACTGGGCCTTTCGTTTTATCTGTTGTTTGTCGGTGAACGCTCTCCTGAGTAGGACAAATC
CGCCGGGAGCGGATTTGAACGTTGCGAAGCAACGGCCCGGAGGGTGGCGGGCAGGACGCCCGCCATAAAC
TGCCAGGCATCAAATTAAGCAGAAGGCCATCCTGACGGATGGCCTTTTTGCGTTTCTACAAACTCTTTTG
TTTATTTTTCTAAATACATTCAAATATGTATCCGCTCATGAGACAATAACCCTGATAAATGCTTCAATAA
TATTGAAAAAGGAAGAGTATGAGTATTCAACATTTCCGTGTCGCCCTTATTCCCTTTTTTGCGGCATTTT
GCCTTCCTGTTTTTGCTCACCCAGAAACGCTGGTGAAAGTAAAAGATGCTGAAGATCAGTTGGGTGCAGC
AAACTATTAACTGGCGAACTACTTACTCTAGCTTCCCGGCAACAATTAATAGACTGGATGGAGGCGGATA
AAGTTGCAGGACCACTTCTGCGCTCGGCCCTTCCGGCTGGCTGGTTTATTGCTGATAAATCTGGAGCCGG
TGAGCGTGGGTCTCGCGGTATCATTGCAGCACTGGGGCCAGATGGTAAGCCCTCCCGTATCGTAGTTATC
TACACGACGGGGAGTCAGGCAACTATGGATGAACGAAATAGACAGATCGCTGAGATAGGTGCCTCACTGA
TTAAGCATTGGTAACTGTCAGACCAAGTTTACTCATATATACTTTAGATTGATT
[125 nt withheld, positions 1805-1929]
C
[141 nt withheld, positions 1931-2071]
CCTTTGACGTTGGAGTCCACGTTCTTT
[37 nt withheld, positions 2099-2135]
ACCCTATCTCGGGCTATTCTTTTGATTTATAAGGGATTTTGCCGATTTCGGCCTATTGGTTAAAAAATGA
GCTGATTTAACAAAAATTTAACGCGAATTTTAACAAAATATTAACGTTTACAATTTAAAAGGATCTAGGT
GAAGATCCTTTTTGATAATCTCATGACCAAAATCCCTTAACGTGAGTTTTCGTTCCACTGAGCGTCAGAC
CCCGTAGAAAAGATCAAAGGATCTTCTTGAGATCCTTTTTTTCTGCGCGTAATCTGCTGCTTGCAAACAA
AAAAACCACCGCTACCAGCGGTGGTTTGTTTGCCGGATCAAGAGCTACCAACTCTTTTTCCGAAGGTAAC
TGGCTTCAGCAGAGCGCAGATACCAAATACTGTCCTTCTAGTGTAGCCGTAGTTAGGCCACCACTTCAAG
AACTCTGTAGCACCGCCTACATACCTCGCTCTGCTAATCCTGTTACCAGTCAGGCATTTGAGAAGCACAC
GGTCACACTGCTTCCGGTAGTCAATAAACCGGTAAACCAGCAATAGACATAAGCGGCTATTTAACGACCC
TGCCCTGAACCGACGACCGGGTCGAATTTGCTTTCGAATTTCTGCCATTCATCCGCTTATTATCACTTAT
TCAGGCGTAGCAACCAGGCGTTTAAGGGCACCAATAACTGCCTTAAAAAAATTACGCCCCGCCCTGCCAC
TCATCGCAGTACTGTTGTAATTCATTAAGCATTCTGCCGACATGGAAGCCATCACAAACGGCATGATGAA
CCTGAATCGCCAGCGGCATCAGCACCTTGTCGCCTTGCGTATAATATTTGCCCATGGTGAAAACGGGGGC
GAAGAAGTTGTCCATATTGGCCACGTTTAAATCAAAACTGGTGAAACTCACCCAGGGATTGGCTGAGACG
AAAAACATATTCTCAATAAACCCTTTAGGGAAATAGGCCAGGTTTTCACCGTAACACGCCACATCTTGCG
AATATATGTGTAGAAACTGCCGGAAATCGTCGTGGTATTCACTCCAGAGCGATGAAAACGTTTCAGTTTG
CTCATGGAAAACGGTGTAACAAGGGTGAACACTATCCCATATCACCAGCTCACCGTCTTTCATTGCCATA
CGGAATTCCGGATGAGCATTCATCAGGCGGGCAAGAATGTGAATAAAGGCCGGATAAAACTTGTGCTTAT
TTTTCTTTACGGTCTTTAAAAAGGCCGTAATATCCAGCTGAACGGTCTGGTTATAGGTACATTGAGCAAC
TGACTGAAATGCCTCAAAATGTTCTTTACGATGCCATTGGGATATATCAACGGTGGTATATCCAGTGATT
TTTTTCTCCATTTTAGCTTCCTTAGCTCCTGAAAATCTCGATAACTCAAAAAATACGCCCGGTAGTGATC
TTATTTCATTATGGTGAAAGTTGGAACCTCTTACGTGCCGATCAACGTCTCATTTTCGCCAAAAGTTGGC
CCAGGGCTTCCCGGTATCAACAGGGACACCAGGATTTATTTATTCTGCGAAGTGATCTTCCGTCACAGGT
ATTTATTCGGCGCAAAGTGCGTCGGGTGATGCTGCCAACTTACTGATTTAGTGTATGATGGTGTTTTTGA
GGTGCTCCAGTGGCTTCTGTTTCTATCAGCTGTCCCTCCTGTTCAGCTACTGACGGGGTGGTGCGTAACG
GCAAAAGCACCGCCGGACATCAGCGCTAGTAGCGGAGTGTATACTGGCTTACTATGTTGGCACTGATGAG
GGTGTCAGTGAAGTGCTTCATGTGGCAGGAGAAAAAAGGCTGCACCGGTGCGTCAGCAGAATATGTGATA
CAGGATATATTCCGCTTCCTCGCTCACTGACTCGCTACGCTCGGTCGTTCGACTGCGGCGAGCGGAAATG
GCTTACGAACGGGGCGGAGATTTCCTGGAAGATGCCAGGAAGATACTTAACAGGGAAGTGAGAGGGCCGC
GGCAAAGCCGTTTTTCCATAGGCTCCGCCCCCCTGACAAGCATCACGAAATCTGACGCTCAAATCAGTGG
TGGCGAAACCCGACAGGACTATAAAGATACCAGGCGTTTCCCCCTGGCGGCTCCCTCGTGCGCTCTCCTG
TTCCTGCCTTTCGGTTTACCGGTGTCATTCCGCTGTTATGGCCGCGTTTGTCTCATTCCACGCCTGACAC
TCAGTTCCGGGTAGGCAGTTCGCTCCAAGCTGGACTGTATGCACGAACCCCCCGTTCAGTCCGACCGCTG
CGCCTTATCCGGTAACTATCGTCTTGAGTCCAACCCGGAAAGACATGCAAAAGCACCACTGGCAGCAGCC
ACTGGTAATTGATTTAGAGGAGTTAGTCTTGAAGTCATGCGCCGGTTAAGGCTAAACTGAAAGGACAAGT
TTTGGTGACTGCGCTCCTCCAAGCCAGTTACCTCGGTTCAAAGAGTTGGTAGCTCAGAGAACCTTCGAAA
AACCGCCCTGCAAGGCGGTTTTTTCGTTTTCAGAGCAAGAGATTACGCGCAGACCAAAACGATCTCAAGA
AGATCATCTTATTAATCAGATAAAATATTTCTAGGCTCATGAGCCCGAAGTGGCGAGCCCGATCTTCCCC
ATCGGTGATGTCGGCGATATAGGCGCCAGCAACCGCACCTGTGGCGCCGGTGATGCCGGCCACGATGCGT
CCGGCGTAGAGGATCTGCTCATGTTTGACAGCTTATCATCGATTCAGCTTTTCAGCCGCCGCCAGAACGT
CGTCCGGCTGATGCCTAAATAATTCGCCGCTGCTGTTTTATCGCCATTAAATTTCTCCAGTGCCTGTTGT
GGTGTCAGTAAGCGTGGAGCGGGAGTTTTCGCCGACTCGCGCGCCAGTTCCGGCAGTAGCAGCTGCAAAA
ATTGCGGCGTTAAATCCGGCGTCGGTTCCACACTTAAAAATAGCGCCAGTCGCTCCATCATATTGCGCAG
TTCACGAATATTGCCCGGCCAGTCGTAGTGCACCAGCACGGTTTCGCTTGCCTGTAATCCCTGGCGTAAT
GCGGCAGAAAACGGGGTGGAGAGCGCCGCCAGAGACACTTTCAAAAAGCTTTCCGCCAGTGGCAGAATAT
CCGCCACCCGCTCGCGCAGTGGTGGCAATTGCAGACGCAAAATACTCAGCCGATAAAACAGGTCACGGCG
AAACTGCCCTTGCCGCATATCTTCTTCCAGATTGCAGTGAGTGGCGCTAATGACCCGCACATCCACCGGA
ACAGGCTGATGCCCGCCGACGCGGGTGACCTCTTTTTCTTCCAGCACCCGCAGCAGCCGGGTCTGCAACG
GCAGCGGCATTTCGCCAATCTCATCGAGAAACAGCGTACCTCCGTGGGCGATTTCAAACAGCCCGGCGCG
ACCGCCGCGTCGCGAGCCGGTAAACGCCCCTTCCTCATAGCCAAACAGTTCTGCTTCCAGCAGCGATTCG
GCAATCGCCCCGCAGTTGACTGCAACAAACGGATGCGACTTTTTGCCCTGTCGCGCATCGTGGCGGGCAA
AATATTCCCGATGAATCGCCTGGGCCGCCAGCTCTTTGCCCGTCCCCGTTTCCCCCTCAATCAACACCGC
TGCACTGGAGCGGGCATACAGCAAAATAGTCTGCCGTACTTGTTCCATCTGTGGTGATTGACCGAGCATA
TCGCCCAGCACGTAACGAGTTCTCAGGGCGTTGCGGGTGGCATCGTGAGTGTTATGGCGTAACGACATGC
GCGTCATATCCAGCGCATCGCTGAACGCCTGGCGCACGGTGGCGGCGGAATAGATAAAAATTCCGGTCAT
TCCGGCTTCTTCTGCCAGATCGGTAATCAGCCCCGCGCCGACCACCGCTTCGGTGCCGTTAGCTTTTAGC
TCGTTAATCTGCCCGCGTGCGTCTTCTTCGGTAATGTAGCTACGTTGATCGAGGCGCAAATTAAAGGTTT
TTTGAAACGCCACCAGTGCCGGAATAGTTTCCTGATAAGTGACAACGCCGATAGAAGAGGTGAGTTTTCC
GGCTTTTGCCAGTGCCTGTAACACATCGTAGCCGCTCGGTTTAATCAAAATAACTGGCACTGACAGGCGG
CTTTTCAGGTACGCGCCGTTAGATCCAGCGGCGATGATGGCGTCACAGCGTTCGTTTGCCAGTTTCTTGT
GGATGTAGGTCACCGCTTTTTCAAAGCCAAGCTGGATAGGGGTAATGTTCGCCAGGTGATCAAACTCGAG
GCTGATATCGCGAAACAGCTCGAACAGGCGCGTTACAGATACCGTCCAGATAACCGGTTTGTCGTCATTA
AGCCGTGGTGGATGTGCCATAGCGCACCGCAAAGTTAAGAAACCGAATATTGGGTTTAGTCTTGTTTCAT
AATTGTTGCAATGAAACGCGGTGAAACATTGCCTGAAACGTTAACTGAAACGCATATTTGCGGATTAGTT
CATGACTTTATCTCTAACAAATTGAAATTAAACATTTAATTTTATTAAGGCAATTGTGGCACACCCCTTG
CTTTGTCTTTATCAACGCAAATAACAAGTTGATAACAAG
